Addgene plasmid #126908: pCfB8742
Purpose: Template for PCR amplification of pGPD1-pFBA1 double promoter biobrick for Yarrowia lipolytica
Depositing lab: Irina Borodina. Depositing organization: Danmarks Tekniske Universitet. Publication: A teaching protocol demonstrating the use of EasyClone and CRISPR/Cas9 for metabolic engineering of Saccharomyces cerevisiae and Yarrowia lipolytica. Milne N, Tramontin LRR, Borodina I. FEMS Yeast Res. 2019 Sep 26. pii: foz062. doi: 10.1093/femsyr/foz062. PubMed 31556952.
Backbone
  Vector backbone: pUC19
  Vector type: Synthetic Biology
Growth in bacteria
  Bacterial resistance: Ampicillin, 100 μg/mL
  Growth temperature: 37°C
  Growth strain: DH5alpha
  Copy number: High Copy
Gene/Insert
  Gene/Insert name: pGPD1 and pFBA1
  Species: Yarrowia lipolytica
  Cloning method: Unknown
Terms and licenses: Academic/Nonprofit Terms; Industry Terms: Not Available to Industry
How to cite: pCfB8742 was a gift from Irina Borodina (Addgene plasmid # 126908 ; http://n2t.net/addgene:126908 ; RRID:Addgene_126908)
