[The description below was written by a language model from this plasmid's Addgene catalogue record and pLannotate feature annotations shown in this document.]
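Description:
pCfB8742 is a pUC19-based synthetic biology plasmid that serves as a storage and template vector rather than an expression construct. It is maintained in E. coli at high copy through the ColE1/pMB1/pUC-type origin of replication and selected with ampicillin via the β-lactamase gene (AmpR) driven by its native bla promoter. The remaining annotated features are standard pUC19 backbone remnants: short rop, bom and lacI fragments, together with the lac promoter, lac operator and CAP binding site. No yeast origin, yeast selection marker or genomic integration element is annotated, consistent with a plasmid intended only for propagation in bacteria.

The payload is a pair of Yarrowia lipolytica promoters, pGPD1 and pFBA1, described in the record as a double promoter biobrick. The automated annotation did not recognise these yeast sequences. However, the feature table leaves an unannotated stretch of about 1.8 kb between a truncated lacZα fragment and a partial pUC18/19 multiple cloning site. This is where the insert presumably lies, interrupting lacZα at the cloning site. The record does not give the relative orientation of the two promoters, their individual lengths or the cloning method.

According to the stated purpose, the plasmid is used as a PCR template to amplify the pGPD1-pFBA1 promoter unit. The amplified part can then be assembled with genes of interest into expression vectors for Y. lipolytica. A double promoter element of this kind is generally used to drive two genes from one cassette. The plasmid belongs to a toolkit linked to a teaching protocol on EasyClone and CRISPR/Cas9 metabolic engineering of Saccharomyces cerevisiae and Y. lipolytica.
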