Features (pLannotate 1.2.2; 11 found; start..end, strand, type, name):
    184..772     -  rep_origin     ori: high-copy-number ColE1/pMB1/pBR322/pUC origin of replication
    943..1803    -  CDS            AmpR: β-lactamase; bla; confers resistance to ampicillin, carbenicillin, and related antibiotics
   1804..1908    -  promoter       AmpR promoter: bla
   2003..2038    +  CDS            rop (fragment): Rop protein, which maintains plasmids at low copy number; rop
   2140..2239    +  misc_feature   bom (fragment): basis of mobility region from pBR322
   2245..2402    -  CDS            lacZα (fragment): LacZα fragment of β-galactosidase; lacZ fragment
   4207..4244    +  misc_feature   MCS (fragment): pUC18/19 multiple cloning site
   4281..4297    -  protein_bind   lac operator: The lac repressor binds to the lac operator to inhibit transcription in E. coli. This inhibition can be relieved by adding lactose or isopropyl-β-D-thiogalactopyranoside (IPTG). lac repressor encoded by lacI
   4305..4335    -  promoter       lac promoter: promoter for the E. coli lac operon
   4350..4371    -  protein_bind   CAP binding site: CAP binding activates transcription in the presence of cAMP. E. coli catabolite activator protein
   4384..1       -  CDS            lacI (fragment) (across the origin): lac repressor; lacI; The lac repressor binds to the lac operator to inhibit transcription in E. coli. This inhibition can be relieved by adding lactose or isopropyl-β-D-thiogalactopyranoside (IPTG).
>Addgene plasmid #126908 | pCfB8742 | addgene full sequence | sequence record 248512 | Addgene NGS Result
CTCTTCCGCTTCCTCGCTCACTGACTCGCTGCGCTCGGTCGTTCGGCTGCGGCGAGCGGTATCAGCTCAC
TCAAAGGCGGTAATACGGTTATCCACAGAATCAGGGGATAACGCAGGAAAGAACATGTGAGCAAAAGGCC
AGCAAAAGGCCAGGAACCGTAAAAAGGCCGCGTTGCTGGCGTTTTTCCATAGGCTCCGCCCCCCTGACGA
GCATCACAAAAATCGACGCTCAAGTCAGAGGTGGCGAAACCCGACAGGACTATAAAGATACCAGGCGTTT
CCCCCTGGAAGCTCCCTCGTGCGCTCTCCTGTTCCGACCCTGCCGCTTACCGGATACCTGTCCGCCTTTC
TCCCTTCGGGAAGCGTGGCGCTTTCTCATAGCTCACGCTGTAGGTATCTCAGTTCGGTGTAGGTCGTTCG
CTCCAAGCTGGGCTGTGTGCACGAACCCCCCGTTCAGCCCGACCGCTGCGCCTTATCCGGTAACTATCGT
CTTGAGTCCAACCCGGTAAGACACGACTTATCGCCACTGGCAGCAGCCACTGGTAACAGGATTAGCAGAG
CGAGGTATGTAGGCGGTGCTACAGAGTTCTTGAAGTGGTGGCCTAACTACGGCTACACTAGAAGAACAGT
ATTTGGTATCTGCGCTCTGCTGAAGCCAGTTACCTTCGGAAAAAGAGTTGGTAGCTCTTGATCCGGCAAA
CAAACCACCGCTGGTAGCGGTGGTTTTTTTGTTTGCAAGCAGCAGATTACGCGCAGAAAAAAAGGATCTC
AAGAAGATCCTTTGATCTTTTCTACGGGGTCTGACGCTCAGTGGAACGAAAACTCACGTTAAGGGATTTT
GGTCATGAGATTATCAAAAAGGATCTTCACCTAGATCCTTTTAAATTAAAAATGAAGTTTTAAATCAATC
TAAAGTATATATGAGTAAACTTGGTCTGACAGTTACCAATGCTTAATCAGTGAGGCACCTATCTCAGCGA
TCTGTCTATTTCGTTCATCCATAGTTGCCTGACTCCCCGTCGTGTAGATAACTACGATACGGGAGGGCTT
ACCATCTGGCCCCAGTGCTGCAATGATACCGCGAGACCCACGCTCACCGGCTCCAGATTTATCAGCAATA
AACCAGCCAGCCGGAAGGGCCGAGCGCAGAAGTGGTCCTGCAACTTTATCCGCCTCCATCCAGTCTATTA
ATTGTTGCCGGGAAGCTAGAGTAAGTAGTTCGCCAGTTAATAGTTTGCGCAACGTTGTTGCCATTGCTAC
AGGCATCGTGGTGTCACGCTCGTCGTTTGGTATGGCTTCATTCAGCTCCGGTTCCCAACGATCAAGGCGA
GTTACATGATCCCCCATGTTGTGCAAAAAAGCGGTTAGCTCCTTCGGTCCTCCGATCGTTGTCAGAAGTA
AGTTGGCCGCAGTGTTATCACTCATGGTTATGGCAGCACTGCATAATTCTCTTACTGTCATGCCATCCGT
AAGATGCTTTTCTGTGACTGGTGAGTACTCAACCAAGTCATTCTGAGAATAGTGTATGCGGCGACCGAGT
TGCTCTTGCCCGGCGTCAATACGGGATAATACCGCGCCACATAGCAGAACTTTAAAAGTGCTCATCATTG
GAAAACGTTCTTCGGGGCGAAAACTCTCAAGGATCTTACCGCTGTTGAGATCCAGTTCGATGTAACCCAC
TCGTGCACCCAACTGATCTTCAGCATCTTTTACTTTCACCAGCGTTTCTGGGTGAGCAAAAACAGGAAGG
CAAAATGCCGCAAAAAAGGGAATAAGGGCGACACGGAAATGTTGAATACTCATACTCTTCCTTTTTCAAT
ATTATTGAAGCATTTATCAGGGTTATTGTCTCATGAGCGGATACATATTTGAATGTATTTAGAAAAATAA
ACAAATAGGGGTTCCGCGCACATTTCCCCGAAAAGTGCCACCTGACGTCTAAGAAACCATTATTATCATG
ACATTAACCTATAAAAATAGGCGTATCACGAGGCCCTTTCGTCTCGCGCGTTTCGGTGATGACGGTGAAA
ACCTCTGACACATGCAGCTCCCGGAGACGGTCACAGCTTGTCTGTAAGCGGATGCCGGGAGCAGACAAGC
CCGTCAGGGCGCGTCAGCGGGTGTTGGCGGGTGTCGGGGCTGGCTTAACTATGCGGCATCAGAGCAGATT
GTACTGAGAGTGCACCATATGCGGTGTGAAATACCGCACAGATGCGTAAGGAGAAAATACCGCATCAGGC
GCCATTCGCCATTCAGGCTGCGCAACTGTTGGGAAGGGCGATCGGTGCGGGCCTCTTCGCTATTACGCCA
GCTGGCGAAAGGGGGATGTGCTGCAAGGCGATTAAGTTGGGTAACGCCAGGGTTTTCCCAGTCACGACGT
TGTAAAACGACGGCCAGTGAATTCGAGCTCGGTACCCACCTGCACTGTTGATGTGTGTTTAATTCAAGAA
TGAATATAGAGAAGAGAAGAAGAAAAAAGATTCAATTGAGCCGGCGATGCAGACCCTTATATAAATGTTG
CCTTGGACAGACGGAGCAAGCCCGCCCAAACCTACGTTCGGTATAATATGTTAAGCTTTTTAACACAAAG
GTTTGGCTTGGGGTAACCTGATGTGGTGCAAAAGACCGGGCGTTGGCGAGCCATTGCGCGGGCGAATGGG
GCCGTGACTCGTCTCAAATTCGAGGGCGTGCCTCAATTCGTGCCCCCGTGGCTTTTTCCCGCCGTTTCCG
CCCCGTTTGCACCACTGCAGCCGCTTCTTTGGTTCGGACACCTTGCTGCGAGCTAGGTGCCTTGTGCTAC
TTAAAAAGTGGCCTCCCAACACCAACATGACATGAGTGCGTGGGCCAAGACACGTTGGCGGGGTCGCAGT
CGGCTCAATGGCCCGGAAAAAACGCTGCTGGAGCTGGTTCGGACGCAGTCCGCCGCGGCGTATCGATATC
CGCAAGGTTCCATGGCGCCATTGCCCTCCGTCGGCGTCTATCCCGCAACCTCTAAATAGAGCGGGAATAT
AACCCAAGCTTCTTTTTTTTTCCTTTAACACGCACACCCCCAACTATCATGTTGCTGCTGCTGTTTGACT
CTACTCTGTGGAGGGGTGCTCCCACCCAACCCAACCTACAGGTGGATCCGGCGCTGTGATTGGCTGATAA
GTCTCCTATCCGGACTAATTCTGACCAATGGGACATGCGCGCAGGACCCAAATGCCGCAATTACGTAACC
CCAACGAAATGCCTACCCCTCTTTGGAGCCCAGCGGCCCCAAATCCCCCCAAGCAGCCCGGTTCTACCGG
CTTCCATCTCCAAGCACCCCTTTCTCCACACCCCACAAAAAGACCCGTGCAGGACATCCTACTGCGTCAG
CTACTGATAACAGTGTACGCAGTACTATAGAGGAACAATTGCCCCGGAGAAGACGGCCAGGCCGCCTAGA
TGACAAATTCAACAACTCACAGCTGACTTTCTGCCATTGCCACTAGGGGGGGGCCTTTTTATATGGCCAA
GCCAAGCTCTCCACGTCGGTTGGGCTGCACCCAACAATAAATGGGTAGGGTTGCACCAACAAAGGGATGG
GATGGGGGGTAGAAGATACGAGGATAACGGGGCTCAATGGCACAAATAAGAACGAATACTGCCATTAAGA
CTCGTGATCCAGCGACTGACACCATTGCATCATCTAAGGGCCTCAAAACTACCTCGGAACTGCTGCGCTG
ATCTGGACACCACAGAGGTTCCGAGCACTTTAGGTTGCACCAAATGTCCCACCAGGTGCAGGCAGAAAAC
GCTGGAACAGCGTGTACAGTTTGTCTTAGCAAAAAGTGAAGGCGCTGAGGTCGAGCAGGGTGGTGTGACT
TGTTATAGCCTTTAGAGCTGCGAAAGCGCGTATGGATTTGGCTCATCAGGCCAGATTGAGGGTCTGTGGA
CACATGTCATGTTAGTGTACTTCAATCGCCCCCTGGATATAGCCCCGACAATAGGCCGTGGCCTCATTTT
TTTGCCTTCCGCACATTTCCATTGCTCGGTACCCACACCTTGCTTCTCCTGCACTTGCCAACCTTAATAC
TGGTTTACATTGACCAACATCTTACAAGCGGGGGGCTTGTCTAGGGTATATATAAACAGTGGCTCTCCCA
ATCGGTTGCCAGTCTCTTTTTTCCTTTCTTTCCCCACAGATTCGAAATCTAAACTACACATCACACAATC
TGTCATGGGGATCCTCTAGAGTCGACCTGCAGGCATGCAAGCTTGGCGTAATCATGGTCATAGCTGTTTC
CTGTGTGAAATTGTTATCCGCTCACAATTCCACACAACATACGAGCCGGAAGCATAAAGTGTAAAGCCTG
GGGTGCCTAATGAGTGAGCTAACTCACATTAATTGCGTTGCGCTCACTGCCCGCTTTCCAGTCGGGAAAC
CTGTCGTGCCAGCTGCATTAATGAATCGGCCAACGCGCGGGGAGAGGCGGTTTGCGTATTGGGCG
